Addgene plasmid #89195: pHES836
Purpose: Expresses mKate2 under control of synthetic promoter containing Zif268 binding sites.
Depositing lab: Hana El-Samad. Depositing organization: University of California, San Francisco (UCSF). Publication: Robust Synthetic Circuits for Two-Dimensional Control of Gene Expression in Yeast. Aranda-Diaz A, Mace K, Zuleta I, Harrigan P, El-Samad H. ACS Synth Biol. 2016 Dec 27. doi: 10.1021/acssynbio.6b00251. PubMed 27930885.
Backbone
  Vector backbone: pNH603
  Backbone size w/o insert (bp): 6700
  Total vector size (bp): 8128
  Vector type: Yeast Expression
  Selectable markers: HIS3
Growth in bacteria
  Bacterial resistance: Ampicillin, 100 μg/mL
  Growth temperature: 37°C
  Growth strain: DH5alpha
  Copy number: Unknown
Gene/Insert
  Gene/Insert name: pZ-mKate2
  Species: S. cerevisiae (budding yeast), Synthetic
  Promoter: pZ
  Cloning method: Restriction Enzyme; 5′ cloning site PspOMI (not destroyed); 3′ cloning site BamHI (not destroyed)
  Sequencing primers: 5′ GTGGATTCGGCTTTGGGTA; 3′ CGCACTCACGTAAACACTTAATC
Terms and licenses: Academic/Nonprofit Terms; Industry Terms: Not Available to Industry
How to cite: pHES836 was a gift from Hana El-Samad (Addgene plasmid # 89195 ; http://n2t.net/addgene:89195 ; RRID:Addgene_89195)
