[The description below was written by a language model from this plasmid's Addgene catalogue record and pLannotate feature annotations shown in this document.]
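Description:
pHES836 is a yeast expression plasmid of about 8.1 kb built on the pNH603 backbone, carrying a red fluorescent reporter driven by a synthetic, zinc-finger-responsive promoter. In E. coli it is maintained through a high-copy ColE1/pUC-type origin and selected with ampicillin via the β-lactamase gene. An f1 origin, lac promoter/operator and lacZα remnants, and T3/T7 promoters reflect its pBluescript-like ancestry. For yeast, selection is by a HIS3 marker with its own promoter. The feature table shows no 2μ or CEN/ARS replication element. Instead, fragments of the genes neighbouring HIS3 in the yeast genome (MRM1/PET56 and DED1) lie on either side of the marker and payload. This arrangement is consistent with a vector that integrates at the HIS3 locus by homologous recombination, although the record does not say so explicitly.

The insert, pZ-mKate2, was cloned between PspOMI and BamHI sites. The pZ promoter is described as synthetic and containing binding sites for Zif268, a zinc-finger DNA-binding domain. The annotation software detects GAL10 and GAL1 promoter fragments immediately upstream of the reporter, suggesting that pZ is derived from GAL1-10 intergenic sequence modified to carry the Zif268 sites. It drives mKate2, a rapidly maturing monomeric far-red fluorescent protein. No terminator is annotated downstream of the coding sequence. The plasmid encodes no Zif268-based transcription factor, so reporter output depends on one supplied separately. It therefore serves as a fluorescent readout of synthetic transcription factor activity, in keeping with the associated work on synthetic circuits for two-dimensional control of gene expression in budding yeast.
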