Features (pLannotate 1.2.2; 27 found; start..end, strand, type, name):
     40..267     -  CDS            MRM1 (fragment): MRM1_YEAST - Also known as PET56 From Saccharomyces cerevisiae (strain ATCC 204508 / S288c) (Baker's yeast).
    317..504     +  promoter       HIS3 promoter: S. cerevisiae HIS3
    610..1245    +  CDS            HIS3: HIS7_YEAST - Experimental evidence at protein level: Swiss-Prot protein existence level 1. From Saccharomyces cerevisiae (strain ATCC 204508 / S288c) (Baker's yeast).
   1732..1926    +  CDS            DED1 (fragment): DED1_CANGA - Protein inferred from homology: Swiss-Prot protein existence level 3. ATP-binding RNA helicase involved in translation initiation. Remodels RNA in response to ADP and ATP concentrations by facilitating disruption, but also formation of RNA duplexes (By similarity). From Candida glabrata (strain ATCC 2001 / CBS 138 / JCM 3761 / NBRC 0622 / NRRL Y-65) (Yeast) (Torulopsis glabrata).
   1945..2156    +  promoter       GAL10 promoter (fragment): S. cerevisiae GAL10; inducible promoter, regulated by Gal4
   2228..2618    +  promoter       GAL1 promoter (fragment): S. cerevisiae GAL1; inducible promoter, regulated by Gal4
   2642..3337    +  CDS            mKate2: mKate2 is a basic (constitutively fluorescent) red fluorescent protein published in 2009, derived from Entacmaea quadricolor. It is reported to be a rapidly-maturing monomer with moderate acid sensitivity.
   3341..3358    -  misc_feature   MCS (fragment): pBluescript multiple cloning site
   3384..3408    -  misc_feature   MCS (fragment): pBluescript multiple cloning site
   4096..4410    +  CDS            YO201_YEAST (fragment): Protein uncertain: Swiss-Prot protein existence level 5. From Saccharomyces cerevisiae (strain ATCC 204508 / S288c) (Baker's yeast).
   4406..4603    +  CDS            DED1 (fragment): DED1_YEAST - Also known as SPP81. Experimental evidence at protein level: Swiss-Prot protein existence level 1. ATP-binding RNA helicase involved in translation initiation. Remodels RNA in response to ADP and ATP concentrations by facilitating disruption, but also formation of RNA duplexes. Has weak ATP-dependent affinity for dsRNA, but strong ATP-dependent affinity for ssRNA. Acts as a virus host factor involved in the replication of the MBV and the L-A viruses by promoting the negative-strand RNA synthesis. May be involved in recognition of the preinitiation complex and DNA binding of the RN
   4678..4696    -  promoter       T7 promoter: promoter for bacteriophage T7 RNA polymerase
   4699..4856    +  CDS            lacZα (fragment): LacZα fragment of β-galactosidase; lacZ fragment
   4860..5288    +  rep_origin     f1 ori (sequence partly withheld): f1 bacteriophage origin of replication; arrow indicates direction of (+) strand synthesis
   5316..5367    -  misc_feature   bom (fragment): basis of mobility region from pBR322
   5423..5515    -  CDS            URA3 (fragment): PYRF_YEAST - Experimental evidence at protein level: Swiss-Prot protein existence level 1. From Saccharomyces cerevisiae (strain ATCC 204508 / S288c) (Baker's yeast).
   5515..5647    -  promoter       URA3 promoter (fragment): S. cerevisiae URA3
   5655..5704    -  misc_feature   bom (fragment): basis of mobility region from pBR322
   5806..5841    -  CDS            rop (fragment): Rop protein, which maintains plasmids at low copy number; rop
   5953..6057    +  promoter       AmpR promoter: bla
   6058..6918    +  CDS            AmpR: β-lactamase; bla; confers resistance to ampicillin, carbenicillin, and related antibiotics
   7089..7677    +  rep_origin     ori: high-copy-number ColE1/pMB1/pBR322/pUC origin of replication
   7860..7952    +  CDS            lacI (fragment): lac repressor; lacI; The lac repressor binds to the lac operator to inhibit transcription in E. coli. This inhibition can be relieved by adding lactose or isopropyl-β-D-thiogalactopyranoside (IPTG).
   7965..7986    +  protein_bind   CAP binding site: CAP binding activates transcription in the presence of cAMP. E. coli catabolite activator protein
   8001..8031    +  promoter       lac promoter: promoter for the E. coli lac operon
   8039..8055    +  protein_bind   lac operator: The lac repressor binds to the lac operator to inhibit transcription in E. coli. This inhibition can be relieved by adding lactose or isopropyl-β-D-thiogalactopyranoside (IPTG). lac repressor encoded by lacI
   8100..8118    +  promoter       T3 promoter: promoter for bacteriophage T3 RNA polymerase
>Addgene plasmid #89195 | pHES836 | addgene full sequence | sequence record 180952 | Addgene NGS Result
CTGGGCCGGCCATTTAAATGTTTAAACGGCCACGCTGGCCGCTGCACGGTCCTGTTCCCTAGCATGTACG
TGAGCGTATTTCCTTTTAAACCACGACGCTTTGTCTTCATTCAACGTTTCCCATTGTTTTTTTCTACTAT
TGCTTTGCTGTGGGAAAAACTTATCGAAAGATGACGACTTTTTCTTAATTCTCGTTTTAAGAGCTTGGTG
AGCGCTAGGAGTCACTGCCAGGTATCGTTTGAACACGGCATTAGTCAGGGAAGTCATAACACAGTCCTTT
CCCGCAATTTTCTTTTTCTATTACTCTTGGCCTCCTCTAGTACACTCTATATTTTTTTATGCCTCGGTAA
TGATTTTCATTTTTTTTTTTCCACCTAGCGGATGACTCTTTTTTTTTCTTAGCGATTGGCATTATCACAT
AATGAATTATACATTATATAAAGTAATGTGATTTCTTCGAAGAATATACTAAAAAATGAGCAGGCAAGAT
AAACGAAGGCAAAGAGGCTCTATATGTATATAAAGCTGCGGATGCCTTCTGATTTAATCTAGTTCTAGTT
TACTTCAGGTTTACTTAAAGTTGAGATAATTGAAGCAAAGAGAAGCATCGAGCAAAGGATGGCGTTTGTT
AAGAGGGTTACGCAGGAGACGAATATACAGCTGGCGCTGGATCTTGACGGTGGGTCTGTTTCTGTACGGG
AGAGCATACTGGGCAAGGAATATGCTAGTGGTGATGGGCAGACCATCCATGTGCACACTGGAGTTGGGTT
TTTGGACCACATGTTGACTGCGCTGGCGAAGCATGGCGGGTGGTCTCTGATCCTGGAGTGTATAGGGGAC
TTGCACATCGATGACCACCACACTGTTGAGGACTGTGGGATTGCGCTGGGCCAAGCGTTCAAGGAGGCGC
TTGGCTCCGTGCGTGGTATCAAGAGGTTCGGGCATGGGTTTGCACCACTGGACGAGGCGCTGAGCCGCGC
TGTGGTTGACTTCTCCAATAGGCCTTTCGCCGTGGTGGAGCTGGGCCTGAAGCGAGAACGCATAGGCCAG
CTATCCACAGAGATGATCCCGCACTTCTTGGAGAGTTTCGCCACTGAGGCGCGTATCACCATGCATGTGG
ACTGTCTGCGGGGCACCAACGACCACCACCGCTCCGAATCAGCTTTCAAGGCGCTCGCCATCGCCATCAG
AGAGGCAAGAACACCTACGGGTCGCGATGACGTTCCATCCACTAAGGGTGTCCTAGCATAGAACACAGCC
CACAGCTACCACCATCAACAATATTTATATAGATAACGTACACATAGAAATCACACAAACAGAGTATTTA
TTCTTAACTACATGAACTACCATCAGACCGTCTGGGCCACTATATAATGTGCTATTCATAAACGTGATCA
CTCTACGTAGCAGGCGACCCCAGGTGAAAATTTTTCAGCGAGCTGCCAGATTGTCAGGTGAAAAACTGAA
AAAAACTTCTGGGCGATGAGCTTGTGGCGGGAAATTAAGTATATAAAGCAGTTAGTTTCTTCTGCTTCTT
GTGGTTCTGGGTATTCTTGTAATATTTGGAATAATAGAAAACCAAGACTACTGCCTTTCTTTTCATATTA
TAGAGGAAGAAATACGCACGAACACGATATAGAGGTAAATTTTTTGCAAAAAGATACCAAACTATAAAAG
AAATAGAAGACTAAACTACAAAAAATAAAGAAAGTAATACATATATCCAATATGACTGAGTTAGCAGAGC
AAGTTTCCATGCCTGAAGGGCAACAAAGACGTGGTGGTTACGTTCCACCTCACATCCGTAACGGTGGTGG
CAGAAGAGGCGATTCTGCTCCTCGTGGTGGTTTCAACAACGGTGGCGGCCGTGGTGGTTTCTTCAGAAAC
AACGGTGACCGTGGTGGATTCGGCTTTGGGTACCGGGCCCTTATATTGAATTTTCAAAAATTCTTACTTT
TTTTTTGGATGGACGCAAAGAAGTTTAATAATCATATTACATGGCATTACCACCATATACATATCCATAT
ACATATCCATATCTAATCTTACTTATATGTTGTGGAAATGTAAAGAGCCCCATTATCTTAGCCTAAAAAA
ACCTTCTCTTTGGAACTTTCAGTAATACGCTTAACTGCTCATTGCTATATTGAAGTGCGGCCGCGTGGGC
GTGCGTGGGCGGGCGTGGGCGTGCGTGGGCGGGCGTGGGCGTGCGTGGGCGTCTAGACCGTGCGTCCTCG
TCTTCACCGGTCGCGTTCCTGAAACGCAGATGTGCCTAATGCCGCACTGCTCCGAACAATAAAGATTCTA
CAATACTAGCTTTTATGGTTATGAAGAGGAAAAATTGGCAGTAACCTGGCCCCACAAACCTTCAAATTAA
CGAATCAAATTAACAACCATAGGATGATAATGCGATTAGTTTTTTAGCCTTATTTCTGGGGTAATTAATC
AGCGAAGCGATGATTTTTGATCTATTAACAGATATATAAATGGAAAAGCTGCATAACCACTTTAACTAAT
ACTTTCAACATTTTCAGTTTGTATTACTTCTTATTCAAATGTCATAAAAGTATCAACAAAAAATTGTTAA
TATACCTCTATACTTTAACGTCAAGGAGAAAAAACTATACTCGAGAATAAAATGGTGAGCGAGCTGATTA
AGGAGAACATGCACATGAAGCTGTACATGGAGGGCACCGTGAACAACCACCACTTCAAGTGCACATCCGA
GGGCGAAGGCAAGCCCTACGAGGGCACCCAGACCATGAGAATCAAGGCGGTCGAGGGCGGCCCTCTCCCC
TTCGCCTTCGACATCCTGGCTACCAGCTTCATGTACGGCAGCAAAACCTTCATCAACCACACCCAGGGCA
TCCCCGACTTCTTTAAGCAGTCCTTCCCCGAGGGCTTCACATGGGAGAGAGTCACCACATACGAAGACGG
GGGCGTGCTGACCGCTACCCAGGACACCAGCCTCCAGGACGGCTGCCTCATCTACAACGTCAAGATCAGA
GGGGTGAACTTCCCATCCAACGGCCCTGTGATGCAGAAGAAAACACTCGGCTGGGAGGCCTCCACCGAGA
CCCTGTACCCCGCTGACGGCGGCCTGGAAGGCAGAGCCGACATGGCCCTGAAGCTCGTGGGCGGGGGCCA
CCTGATCTGCAACTTGAAGACCACATACAGATCCAAGAAACCCGCTAAGAACCTCAAGATGCCCGGCGTC
TACTATGTGGACAGAAGACTGGAAAGAATCAAGGAGGCCGACAAAGAGACCTACGTCGAGCAGCACGAGG
TGGCTGTGGCCAGATACTGCGACCTCCCTAGCAAACTGGGGCACAGATAAGGATCCACTAGTTCTAGACA
CCTGCAACATGCGTGAGTAAATAAGCGGCCGCCACCGCGGTGGAGCTCTAAGCAAATAGCTAAATTATAT
ACGAATTAATATTATGATTAAGTGTTTACGTGAGTGCGATATTTTTATTACTATCTTATACAGTTGTATA
TACTCTATAAAATGAGTTGTCTATTAATTAACGCGATGAATGCTTTCTGGGTTTACCTCTCCAACAACTC
TAGTTTACTTCTCAATACATTCAATTGTATTTGATTTGTCAATACTTCATCATTAATCAATTCTATAGTT
TTGTTTTTCTCGTTTATTTCCAAATTTAATGCATCAATTTTATTATTCAATTTGTCGTTGATTTTGGTTA
ATGATTTTATGGTTTGATCTCTGGCATTGATTGTTTGTGTTAGTTTTTCATTATTGATAATTAAATTATT
TAAGTTAGTTATCAACTCGGTGTTTTCAAGTTTCAAGTTTTCAATTTCTTTAGAGTTTATTAGATTTGTC
AAAGTTTCTGAATTGCTTGATTGGTCCTGTAGAAGAGTATTTGTTGTTGTGGATAATTGATTCAATTTTT
GAGACAATTGCTGGAAGGCGTTGAAATATCTAGCATCAATCTCATGGTTTTTTTCCCGAGAGTCTCGTAG
ATTCAATTGTTTTAATATATCTTGGGACCACTCTTGATTTGAACTCATGGAAATTAAACTGGGTGTTGTG
TTGTGGTGTAATGATTGTACCCCCTTTGCTTATAATTGTGTGGTGACACCGATTATTTAAAGCTGCAGCA
TACGATATATATACATGTGTATATATGTATACCTATGAATGTCAGTAAGTATGTATACGAACAGTATGAT
ACTGAAGATGACAAGGTAATGCATCATTCTATACGTGTCATTCTGAACGAGGCGCGCTTTCCTTTTTTCT
TTTTGCTTTTTCTTTTTTTTTCTCTTGAACTCCAGAAAAAAAATATAAAAGAGATGGAGGAACGGGAAAA
AGTTAGTTGTGGTGATAGGTGGCAAGTGGTATTCCGTAAGAACAACAAGAAAAGCATTTCATATTATGGC
TGAACTGAGCGAACAAGTGCAAAATTTAAGCATCAACGACAACAACGAGAATGGTTATGTTCCTCCTCAC
TTAAGAGGAAAACCAAGAAGTGCCAGAAATAACAGTAGCAACTACAATAACAACAACGGCGGCTACAACG
GTGGCCGTGGCGGTGGCAGCTTCTTTAGCAACAACCGTCGTGGTGGTTACGGCAACGGTGGTTTCTTCGG
TGGAAACAACGGTGGCAGCGGCCGGCCATTTAAATGTTTAAACGGCCACGCTGGCCCCCTATAGTGAGTC
GTATTACAATTCACTGGCCGTCGTTTTACAACGTCGTGACTGGGAAAACCCTGGCGTTACCCAACTTAAT
CGCCTTGCAGCACATCCCCCTTTCGCCAGCTGGCGTAATAGCGAAGAGGCCCGCACCGATCGCCCTTCCC
AACAGTTGCGCAGCCTGAATGGCGAATGG
[124 nt withheld, positions 4860-4983]
C
[91 nt withheld, positions 4985-5075]
A
[49 nt withheld, positions 5077-5125]
CCTTTGACGTTGGAGTCCACGTTCTTT
[37 nt withheld, positions 5153-5189]
ACCCTATCTCGGTCTATTCTTTTGATTTATAAGGGATTTTGCCGATTTCGGCCTATTGGTTAAAAAATGA
GCTGATTTAACAAAAATTTAACGCGAATTTTAACAAAATATTAACGCTTACAATTTCCTGATGCGGTATT
TTCTCCTTACGCATCTGTGCGGTATTTCACACCGCATAGGGTAATAACTGATATAATTAAATTGAAGCTC
TAATTTGTGAGTTTAGTATTAGGATCTCTACCCTTGGCGAAAAGTCCTCTGCCAACAATGATGATATCTG
ATCCACCACTTACAACTTCGTCGACGGTTCTGTACTGCTGACCCAATATGCGTATATATACCAATCTAAG
TCTGTGCTCCTTCCTTCGTTCTTCCTTCTGTTCGGAGATTACCGAATCAAAAAAATTTCAAGGAAACCGA
AATCAAAAAAAAGAATAAAAAAAAAATGATGAATTGAAAAGGTGGTATGGTGCACTCTCAGTACAATCTG
CTCTGATGCCGCATAGTTAAGCCAGCCCCGACACCCGCCAACACCCGCTGACGCGCCCTGACGGGCTTGT
CTGCTCCCGGCATCCGCTTACAGACAAGCTGTGACCGTCTCCGGGAGCTGCATGTGTCAGAGGTTTTCAC
CGTCATCACCGAAACGCGCGAGACGAAAGGGCCTCGTGATACGCCTATTTTTATAGGTTAATGTCATGAT
AATAATGGTTTCTTAGACGTCGGCGCGCCGAGGACGTCAGGTGGCACTTTTCGGGGAAATGTGCGCGGAA
CCCCTATTTGTTTATTTTTCTAAATACATTCAAATATGTATCCGCTCATGAGACAATAACCCTGATAAAT
GCTTCAATAATATTGAAAAAGGAAGAGTATGAGTATTCAACATTTCCGTGTCGCCCTTATTCCCTTTTTT
GCGGCATTTTGCCTTCCTGTTTTTGCTCACCCAGAAACGCTGGTGAAAGTAAAAGATGCTGAAGATCAGT
TGGGTGCACGAGTGGGTTACATCGAACTGGATCTCAACAGCGGTAAGATCCTTGAGAGTTTTCGCCCCGA
AGAACGTTTTCCAATGATGAGCACTTTTAAAGTTCTGCTATGTGGCGCGGTATTATCCCGTATTGACGCC
GGGCAAGAGCAACTCGGTCGCCGCATACACTATTCTCAGAATGACTTGGTTGAGTACTCACCAGTCACAG
AAAAGCATCTTACGGATGGCATGACAGTAAGAGAATTATGCAGTGCTGCCATAACCATGAGTGATAACAC
TGCGGCCAACTTACTTCTGACAACGATCGGAGGACCGAAGGAGCTAACCGCTTTTTTGCACAACATGGGG
GATCATGTAACTCGCCTTGATCGTTGGGAACCGGAGCTGAATGAAGCCATACCAAACGACGAGCGTGACA
CCACGATGCCTGTAGCAATGGCAACAACGTTGCGCAAACTATTAACTGGCGAACTACTTACTCTAGCTTC
CCGGCAACAATTAATAGACTGGATGGAGGCGGATAAAGTTGCAGGACCACTTCTGCGCTCGGCCCTTCCG
GCTGGCTGGTTTATTGCTGATAAATCTGGAGCCGGTGAGCGTGGGTCTCGCGGTATCATTGCAGCACTGG
GGCCAGATGGTAAGCCCTCCCGTATCGTAGTTATCTACACGACGGGGAGTCAGGCAACTATGGATGAACG
AAATAGACAGATCGCTGAGATAGGTGCCTCACTGATTAAGCATTGGTAACTGTCAGACCAAGTTTACTCA
TATATACTTTAGATTGATTTAAAACTTCATTTTTAATTTAAAAGGATCTAGGTGAAGATCCTTTTTGATA
ATCTCATGACCAAAATCCCTTAACGTGAGTTTTCGTTCCACTGAGCGTCAGACCCCGTAGAAAAGATCAA
AGGATCTTCTTGAGATCCTTTTTTTCTGCGCGTAATCTGCTGCTTGCAAACAAAAAAACCACCGCTACCA
GCGGTGGTTTGTTTGCCGGATCAAGAGCTACCAACTCTTTTTCCGAAGGTAACTGGCTTCAGCAGAGCGC
AGATACCAAATACTGTTCTTCTAGTGTAGCCGTAGTTAGGCCACCACTTCAAGAACTCTGTAGCACCGCC
TACATACCTCGCTCTGCTAATCCTGTTACCAGTGGCTGCTGCCAGTGGCGATAAGTCGTGTCTTACCGGG
TTGGACTCAAGACGATAGTTACCGGATAAGGCGCAGCGGTCGGGCTGAACGGGGGGTTCGTGCACACAGC
CCAGCTTGGAGCGAACGACCTACACCGAACTGAGATACCTACAGCGTGAGCTATGAGAAAGCGCCACGCT
TCCCGAAGGGAGAAAGGCGGACAGGTATCCGGTAAGCGGCAGGGTCGGAACAGGAGAGCGCACGAGGGAG
CTTCCAGGGGGAAACGCCTGGTATCTTTATAGTCCTGTCGGGTTTCGCCACCTCTGACTTGAGCGTCGAT
TTTTGTGATGCTCGTCAGGGGGGCGGAGCCTATGGAAAAACGCCAGCAACGCGGCCTTTTTACGGTTCCT
GGCCTTTTGCTGGCCTTTTGCTCACATGTTCTTTCCTGCGTTATCCCCTGATTCTGTGGATAACCGTATT
ACCGCCTTTGAGTGAGCTGATACCGCTCGCCGCAGCCGAACGACCGAGCGCAGCGAGTCAGTGAGCGAGG
AAGCGGAAGAGCGCCCAATACGCAAACCGCCTCTCCCCGCGCGTTGGCCGATTCATTAATGCAGCTGGCA
CGACAGGTTTCCCGACTGGAAAGCGGGCAGTGAGCGCAACGCAATTAATGTGAGTTAGCTCACTCATTAG
GCACCCCAGGCTTTACACTTTATGCTTCCGGCTCGTATGTTGTGTGGAATTGTGAGCGGATAACAATTTC
ACACAGGAAACAGCTATGACCATGATTACGCCAAGCTCGGAATTAACCCTCACTAAAGGGAACAAAAG
